Addgene plasmid #176090: pLentiCRISPRv2-POLB-KO-g1
Purpose: Cas9 plus POLB gRNA #1; contains a puromycin resistance cassette
Depositing lab: Robert Sobol. Depositing organization: University of South Alabama, Mitchell Cancer Institute. Publication: Temporal dynamics of base excision/single-strand break repair protein complex assembly/disassembly are modulated by the PARP/NAD(+)/SIRT6 axis. Koczor CA, Saville KM, Andrews JF, Clark J, Fang Q, Li J, Al-Rahahleh RQ, Ibrahim M, McClellan S, Makarov MV, Migaud ME, Sobol RW. Cell Rep. 2021 Nov 2;37(5):109917. doi: 10.1016/j.celrep.2021.109917. PubMed 34731617.
Backbone
  Vector backbone: Lentivirus
  Total vector size (bp): 13013
  Vector type: Mammalian Expression, Lentiviral
  Selectable markers: Puromycin
Growth in bacteria
  Bacterial resistance: Ampicillin, 100 μg/mL
  Growth temperature: 37°C
  Growth strain: NEB Stable
  Copy number: High Copy
Gene/Insert
  Gene/Insert name: POLB sgRNA #1
  gRNA/shRNA sequence: GAGCAAACGGAAGGCGCCGC
  Species: H. sapiens (human)
  Entrez Gene: POLB
  Cloning method: Restriction Enzyme; 5′ cloning site BsmBI (destroyed during cloning); 3′ cloning site BSMBI (destroyed during cloning)
  Sequencing primers: 5′ N/A
Terms and licenses: Academic/Nonprofit Terms; Industry Terms: Not Available to Industry
How to cite: pLentiCRISPRv2-POLB-KO-g1 was a gift from Robert Sobol (Addgene plasmid # 176090 ; http://n2t.net/addgene:176090 ; RRID:Addgene_176090)
