[The description below was written by a language model from this plasmid's Addgene catalogue record and pLannotate feature annotations shown in this document.]
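Description:
pLentiCRISPRv2-POLB-KO-g1 is a 13,013 bp third-generation-style, self-inactivating HIV-1 lentiviral vector that delivers both components of the Streptococcus pyogenes CRISPR/Cas9 system for knocking out human POLB, the gene encoding DNA polymerase β. In bacteria it is maintained through a high-copy ColE1/pUC-type origin and selected with ampicillin (AmpR). The backbone also carries an f1 origin and an SV40/EM7-driven BleoR cassette lying outside the proviral region. Viral genomic RNA is transcribed from a CMV enhancer/promoter fused to a truncated 5' LTR. It carries the Ψ packaging signal, a gag fragment, the RRE for Rev-dependent nuclear export and the cPPT/CTS, and it ends in a ΔU3 3' LTR followed by a bGH polyadenylation signal. The ΔU3 deletion inactivates LTR promoter activity after integration.

The payload consists of two expression units. A human U6 RNA polymerase III promoter drives the POLB-targeting guide (sgRNA #1), which was cloned into BsmBI sites destroyed in the process and sits directly upstream of the Cas9 gRNA scaffold. Downstream, an EF-1α core promoter drives the Cas9 coding sequence, followed in the same orientation by puromycin N-acetyltransferase. The annotation does not name the linker between these two reading frames. A WPRE after PuroR enhances transcript stability and expression. Transduced mammalian cells can therefore be selected with puromycin while expressing Cas9 and the guide from a single integrated provirus. The construct is intended for generating POLB-deficient human cell lines, and the associated publication concerns base excision and single-strand break repair complex dynamics.
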