Features (pLannotate 1.2.2; 33 found; start..end, strand, type, name):
    217..397     +  LTR            5' LTR (truncated): truncated 5' long terminal repeat (LTR) from HIV-1
    444..569     +  misc_feature   HIV-1 Ψ: packaging signal of human immunodeficiency virus type 1
    553..916     +  CDS            HIV-1 gag (fragment): gag protein from human immunodeficiency virus 1; gag
   1062..1295    +  misc_feature   RRE: The Rev response element (RRE) of HIV-1 allows for Rev-dependent mRNA export from the nucleus to the cytoplasm.
   1672..1772    +  CDS            Rev (fragment): human immunodeficiency virus 1 (HIV-1) Rev protein; rev; enhances nuclear export of unspliced and incompletely spliced viral mRNAs
   1822..1939    +  misc_feature   cPPT/CTS: central polypurine tract and central termination sequence of HIV-1
   1990..2230    +  promoter       U6 promoter: RNA polymerase III promoter for human U6 snRNA
   2260..2335    +  misc_RNA       gRNA scaffold: guide RNA scaffold for the Streptococcus pyogenes CRISPR/Cas9 system
   2353..2371    +  CDS            small t antigen (fragment): SV40 (simian virus 40) small t antigen
   2397..2608    +  promoter       EF-1α core promoter: core promoter for human elongation factor EF-1α
   2633..6736    +  CDS            Cas9: Cas9 (Csn1) endonuclease from the Streptococcus pyogenes Type II CRISPR/Cas system generates RNA-guided double strand breaks in DNA
   6874..7471    +  CDS            PuroR (fragment): puromycin N-acetyltransferase; pac from Streptomyces; confers resistance to puromycin
   7487..8075    +  misc_feature   WPRE: woodchuck hepatitis virus posttranscriptional regulatory element
   8126..8145    +  misc_feature   cPPT/CTS (fragment): central polypurine tract and central termination sequence of HIV-1
   8147..8380    +  LTR            3' LTR (ΔU3): self-inactivating 3' long terminal repeat (LTR) from HIV-1
   8412..8636    +  polyA_signal   bGH poly(A) signal: bovine growth hormone polyadenylation signal
   8640..8661    +  promoter       SV40 promoter (fragment): SV40 enhancer and early promoter
   8682..9110    +  rep_origin     f1 ori (sequence partly withheld): f1 bacteriophage origin of replication; arrow indicates direction of (+) strand synthesis
   9124..9453    +  promoter       SV40 promoter: SV40 enhancer and early promoter
   9501..9548    +  promoter       EM7 promoter: synthetic bacterial promoter&nbsp
   9567..9941    +  CDS            BleoR: antibiotic-binding protein; Sh ble from Streptoalloteichus hindustanus; confers resistance to bleomycin, phleomycin, and Zeocin™
   9951..10076   +  CDS            ble (fragment): BLE_KLEPN - Experimental evidence at protein level: Swiss-Prot protein existence level 1. Binding protein with a strong affinity to the bleomycin family of antibiotics. Binds to CL990; an antimitotic-antibiotic compound. From Klebsiella pneumoniae.
  10071..10192   +  polyA_signal   SV40 poly(A) signal: SV40 polyadenylation signal
  10263..10285   -  protein_bind   lac operator (fragment): The lac repressor binds to the lac operator to inhibit transcription in E. coli. This inhibition can be relieved by adding lactose or isopropyl-β-D-thiogalactopyranoside (IPTG). lac repressor encoded by lacI
  10289..10319   -  promoter       lac promoter: promoter for the E. coli lac operon
  10334..10355   -  protein_bind   CAP binding site: CAP binding activates transcription in the presence of cAMP. E. coli catabolite activator protein
  10368..10460   -  CDS            lacI (fragment): lac repressor; lacI; The lac repressor binds to the lac operator to inhibit transcription in E. coli. This inhibition can be relieved by adding lactose or isopropyl-β-D-thiogalactopyranoside (IPTG).
  10643..11231   -  rep_origin     ori: high-copy-number ColE1/pMB1/pBR322/pUC origin of replication
  11402..12262   -  CDS            AmpR: β-lactamase; bla; confers resistance to ampicillin, carbenicillin, and related antibiotics
  12263..12367   -  promoter       AmpR promoter: bla
  12426..12478   -  misc_feature   bom (fragment): basis of mobility region from pBR322
  12633..13012   +  enhancer       CMV enhancer: human cytomegalovirus immediate early enhancer
  13013..199     +  promoter       CMV promoter (across the origin): human cytomegalovirus (CMV) immediate early promoter
>Addgene plasmid #176090 | pLentiCRISPRv2-POLB-KO-g1 | addgene full sequence | sequence record 352929 | Addgene NGS Result
TGATGCGGTTTTGGCAGTACATCAATGGGCGTGGATAGCGGTTTGACTCACGGGGATTTCCAAGTCTCCA
CCCCATTGACGTCAATGGGAGTTTGTTTTGGCACCAAAATCAACGGGACTTTCCAAAATGTCGTAACAAC
TCCGCCCCATTGACGCAAATGGGCGGTAGGCGTGTACGGTGGGAGGTCTATATAAGCAGCGCGTTTTGCC
TGTACTGGGTCTCTCTGGTTAGACCAGATCTGAGCCTGGGAGCTCTCTGGCTAACTAGGGAACCCACTGC
TTAAGCCTCAATAAAGCTTGCCTTGAGTGCTTCAAGTAGTGTGTGCCCGTCTGTTGTGTGACTCTGGTAA
CTAGAGATCCCTCAGACCCTTTTAGTCAGTGTGGAAAATCTCTAGCAGTGGCGCCCGAACAGGGACTTGA
AAGCGAAAGGGAAACCAGAGGAGCTCTCTCGACGCAGGACTCGGCTTGCTGAAGCGCGCACGGCAAGAGG
CGAGGGGCGGCGACTGGTGAGTACGCCAAAAATTTTGACTAGCGGAGGCTAGAAGGAGAGAGATGGGTGC
GAGAGCGTCAGTATTAAGCGGGGGAGAATTAGATCGCGATGGGAAAAAATTCGGTTAAGGCCAGGGGGAA
AGAAAAAATATAAATTAAAACATATAGTATGGGCAAGCAGGGAGCTAGAACGATTCGCAGTTAATCCTGG
CCTGTTAGAAACATCAGAAGGCTGTAGACAAATACTGGGACAGCTACAACCATCCCTTCAGACAGGATCA
GAAGAACTTAGATCATTATATAATACAGTAGCAACCCTCTATTGTGTGCATCAAAGGATAGAGATAAAAG
ACACCAAGGAAGCTTTAGACAAGATAGAGGAAGAGCAAAACAAAAGTAAGACCACCGCACAGCAAGCGGC
CGCTGATCTTCAGACCTGGAGGAGGAGATATGAGGGACAATTGGAGAAGTGAATTATATAAATATAAAGT
AGTAAAAATTGAACCATTAGGAGTAGCACCCACCAAGGCAAAGAGAAGAGTGGTGCAGAGAGAAAAAAGA
GCAGTGGGAATAGGAGCTTTGTTCCTTGGGTTCTTGGGAGCAGCAGGAAGCACTATGGGCGCAGCGTCAA
TGACGCTGACGGTACAGGCCAGACAATTATTGTCTGGTATAGTGCAGCAGCAGAACAATTTGCTGAGGGC
TATTGAGGCGCAACAGCATCTGTTGCAACTCACAGTCTGGGGCATCAAGCAGCTCCAGGCAAGAATCCTG
GCTGTGGAAAGATACCTAAAGGATCAACAGCTCCTGGGGATTTGGGGTTGCTCTGGAAAACTCATTTGCA
CCACTGCTGTGCCTTGGAATGCTAGTTGGAGTAATAAATCTCTGGAACAGATTTGGAATCACACGACCTG
GATGGAGTGGGACAGAGAAATTAACAATTACACAAGCTTAATACACTCCTTAATTGAAGAATCGCAAAAC
CAGCAAGAAAAGAATGAACAAGAATTATTGGAATTAGATAAATGGGCAAGTTTGTGGAATTGGTTTAACA
TAACAAATTGGCTGTGGTATATAAAATTATTCATAATGATAGTAGGAGGCTTGGTAGGTTTAAGAATAGT
TTTTGCTGTACTTTCTATAGTGAATAGAGTTAGGCAGGGATATTCACCATTATCGTTTCAGACCCACCTC
CCAACCCCGAGGGGACCCGACAGGCCCGAAGGAATAGAAGAAGAAGGTGGAGAGAGAGACAGAGACAGAT
CCATTCGATTAGTGAACGGATCGGCACTGCGTGCGCCAATTCTGCAGACAAATGGCAGTATTCATCCACA
ATTTTAAAAGAAAAGGGGGGATTGGGGGGTACAGTGCAGGGGAAAGAATAGTAGACATAATAGCAACAGA
CATACAAACTAAAGAATTACAAAAACAAATTACAAAAATTCAAAATTTTCGGGTTTATTACAGGGACAGC
AGAGATCCAGTTTGGTTAATTAAGGTACCGAGGGCCTATTTCCCATGATTCCTTCATATTTGCATATACG
ATACAAGGCTGTTAGAGAGATAATTAGAATTAATTTGACTGTAAACACAAAGATATTAGTACAAAATACG
TGACGTAGAAAGTAATAATTTCTTGGGTAGTTTGCAGTTTTAAAATTATGTTTTAAAATGGACTATCATA
TGCTTACCGTAACTTGAAAGTATTTCGATTTCTTGGCTTTATATATCTTGTGGAAAGGACGAAACACCGG
AGCAAACGGAAGGCGCCGCGTTTTAGAGCTAGAAATAGCAAGTTAAAATAAGGCTAGTCCGTTATCAACT
TGAAAAAGTGGCACCGAGTCGGTGCTTTTTTGAATTCGCTAGCTAGGTCTTGAAAGGAGTGGGAATTGGC
TCCGGTGCCCGTCAGTGGGCAGAGCGCACATCGCCCACAGTCCCCGAGAAGTTGGGGGGAGGGGTCGGCA
ATTGATCCGGTGCCTAGAGAAGGTGGCGCGGGGTAAACTGGGAAAGTGATGTCGTGTACTGGCTCCGCCT
TTTTCCCGAGGGTGGGGGAGAACCGTATATAAGTGCAGTAGTCGCCGTGAACGTTCTTTTTCGCAACGGG
TTTGCCGCCAGAACACAGGACCGGTTCTAGAGCGCTGCCACCATGGACAAGAAGTACAGCATCGGCCTGG
ACATCGGCACCAACTCTGTGGGCTGGGCCGTGATCACCGACGAGTACAAGGTGCCCAGCAAGAAATTCAA
GGTGCTGGGCAACACCGACCGGCACAGCATCAAGAAGAACCTGATCGGAGCCCTGCTGTTCGACAGCGGC
GAAACAGCCGAGGCCACCCGGCTGAAGAGAACCGCCAGAAGAAGATACACCAGACGGAAGAACCGGATCT
GCTATCTGCAAGAGATCTTCAGCAACGAGATGGCCAAGGTGGACGACAGCTTCTTCCACAGACTGGAAGA
GTCCTTCCTGGTGGAAGAGGATAAGAAGCACGAGCGGCACCCCATCTTCGGCAACATCGTGGACGAGGTG
GCCTACCACGAGAAGTACCCCACCATCTACCACCTGAGAAAGAAACTGGTGGACAGCACCGACAAGGCCG
ACCTGCGGCTGATCTATCTGGCCCTGGCCCACATGATCAAGTTCCGGGGCCACTTCCTGATCGAGGGCGA
CCTGAACCCCGACAACAGCGACGTGGACAAGCTGTTCATCCAGCTGGTGCAGACCTACAACCAGCTGTTC
GAGGAAAACCCCATCAACGCCAGCGGCGTGGACGCCAAGGCCATCCTGTCTGCCAGACTGAGCAAGAGCA
GACGGCTGGAAAATCTGATCGCCCAGCTGCCCGGCGAGAAGAAGAATGGCCTGTTCGGAAACCTGATTGC
CCTGAGCCTGGGCCTGACCCCCAACTTCAAGAGCAACTTCGACCTGGCCGAGGATGCCAAACTGCAGCTG
AGCAAGGACACCTACGACGACGACCTGGACAACCTGCTGGCCCAGATCGGCGACCAGTACGCCGACCTGT
TTCTGGCCGCCAAGAACCTGTCCGACGCCATCCTGCTGAGCGACATCCTGAGAGTGAACACCGAGATCAC
CAAGGCCCCCCTGAGCGCCTCTATGATCAAGAGATACGACGAGCACCACCAGGACCTGACCCTGCTGAAA
GCTCTCGTGCGGCAGCAGCTGCCTGAGAAGTACAAAGAGATTTTCTTCGACCAGAGCAAGAACGGCTACG
CCGGCTACATTGACGGCGGAGCCAGCCAGGAAGAGTTCTACAAGTTCATCAAGCCCATCCTGGAAAAGAT
GGACGGCACCGAGGAACTGCTCGTGAAGCTGAACAGAGAGGACCTGCTGCGGAAGCAGCGGACCTTCGAC
AACGGCAGCATCCCCCACCAGATCCACCTGGGAGAGCTGCACGCCATTCTGCGGCGGCAGGAAGATTTTT
ACCCATTCCTGAAGGACAACCGGGAAAAGATCGAGAAGATCCTGACCTTCCGCATCCCCTACTACGTGGG
CCCTCTGGCCAGGGGAAACAGCAGATTCGCCTGGATGACCAGAAAGAGCGAGGAAACCATCACCCCCTGG
AACTTCGAGGAAGTGGTGGACAAGGGCGCTTCCGCCCAGAGCTTCATCGAGCGGATGACCAACTTCGATA
AGAACCTGCCCAACGAGAAGGTGCTGCCCAAGCACAGCCTGCTGTACGAGTACTTCACCGTGTATAACGA
GCTGACCAAAGTGAAATACGTGACCGAGGGAATGAGAAAGCCCGCCTTCCTGAGCGGCGAGCAGAAAAAG
GCCATCGTGGACCTGCTGTTCAAGACCAACCGGAAAGTGACCGTGAAGCAGCTGAAAGAGGACTACTTCA
AGAAAATCGAGTGCTTCGACTCCGTGGAAATCTCCGGCGTGGAAGATCGGTTCAACGCCTCCCTGGGCAC
ATACCACGATCTGCTGAAAATTATCAAGGACAAGGACTTCCTGGACAATGAGGAAAACGAGGACATTCTG
GAAGATATCGTGCTGACCCTGACACTGTTTGAGGACAGAGAGATGATCGAGGAACGGCTGAAAACCTATG
CCCACCTGTTCGACGACAAAGTGATGAAGCAGCTGAAGCGGCGGAGATACACCGGCTGGGGCAGGCTGAG
CCGGAAGCTGATCAACGGCATCCGGGACAAGCAGTCCGGCAAGACAATCCTGGATTTCCTGAAGTCCGAC
GGCTTCGCCAACAGAAACTTCATGCAGCTGATCCACGACGACAGCCTGACCTTTAAAGAGGACATCCAGA
AAGCCCAGGTGTCCGGCCAGGGCGATAGCCTGCACGAGCACATTGCCAATCTGGCCGGCAGCCCCGCCAT
TAAGAAGGGCATCCTGCAGACAGTGAAGGTGGTGGACGAGCTCGTGAAAGTGATGGGCCGGCACAAGCCC
GAGAACATCGTGATCGAAATGGCCAGAGAGAACCAGACCACCCAGAAGGGACAGAAGAACAGCCGCGAGA
GAATGAAGCGGATCGAAGAGGGCATCAAAGAGCTGGGCAGCCAGATCCTGAAAGAACACCCCGTGGAAAA
CACCCAGCTGCAGAACGAGAAGCTGTACCTGTACTACCTGCAGAATGGGCGGGATATGTACGTGGACCAG
GAACTGGACATCAACCGGCTGTCCGACTACGATGTGGACCATATCGTGCCTCAGAGCTTTCTGAAGGACG
ACTCCATCGACAACAAGGTGCTGACCAGAAGCGACAAGAACCGGGGCAAGAGCGACAACGTGCCCTCCGA
AGAGGTCGTGAAGAAGATGAAGAACTACTGGCGGCAGCTGCTGAACGCCAAGCTGATTACCCAGAGAAAG
TTCGACAATCTGACCAAGGCCGAGAGAGGCGGCCTGAGCGAACTGGATAAGGCCGGCTTCATCAAGAGAC
AGCTGGTGGAAACCCGGCAGATCACAAAGCACGTGGCACAGATCCTGGACTCCCGGATGAACACTAAGTA
CGACGAGAATGACAAGCTGATCCGGGAAGTGAAAGTGATCACCCTGAAGTCCAAGCTGGTGTCCGATTTC
CGGAAGGATTTCCAGTTTTACAAAGTGCGCGAGATCAACAACTACCACCACGCCCACGACGCCTACCTGA
ACGCCGTCGTGGGAACCGCCCTGATCAAAAAGTACCCTAAGCTGGAAAGCGAGTTCGTGTACGGCGACTA
CAAGGTGTACGACGTGCGGAAGATGATCGCCAAGAGCGAGCAGGAAATCGGCAAGGCTACCGCCAAGTAC
TTCTTCTACAGCAACATCATGAACTTTTTCAAGACCGAGATTACCCTGGCCAACGGCGAGATCCGGAAGC
GGCCTCTGATCGAGACAAACGGCGAAACCGGGGAGATCGTGTGGGATAAGGGCCGGGATTTTGCCACCGT
GCGGAAAGTGCTGAGCATGCCCCAAGTGAATATCGTGAAAAAGACCGAGGTGCAGACAGGCGGCTTCAGC
AAAGAGTCTATCCTGCCCAAGAGGAACAGCGATAAGCTGATCGCCAGAAAGAAGGACTGGGACCCTAAGA
AGTACGGCGGCTTCGACAGCCCCACCGTGGCCTATTCTGTGCTGGTGGTGGCCAAAGTGGAAAAGGGCAA
GTCCAAGAAACTGAAGAGTGTGAAAGAGCTGCTGGGGATCACCATCATGGAAAGAAGCAGCTTCGAGAAG
AATCCCATCGACTTTCTGGAAGCCAAGGGCTACAAAGAAGTGAAAAAGGACCTGATCATCAAGCTGCCTA
AGTACTCCCTGTTCGAGCTGGAAAACGGCCGGAAGAGAATGCTGGCCTCTGCCGGCGAACTGCAGAAGGG
AAACGAACTGGCCCTGCCCTCCAAATATGTGAACTTCCTGTACCTGGCCAGCCACTATGAGAAGCTGAAG
GGCTCCCCCGAGGATAATGAGCAGAAACAGCTGTTTGTGGAACAGCACAAGCACTACCTGGACGAGATCA
TCGAGCAGATCAGCGAGTTCTCCAAGAGAGTGATCCTGGCCGACGCTAATCTGGACAAAGTGCTGTCCGC
CTACAACAAGCACCGGGATAAGCCCATCAGAGAGCAGGCCGAGAATATCATCCACCTGTTTACCCTGACC
AATCTGGGAGCCCCTGCCGCCTTCAAGTACTTTGACACCACCATCGACCGGAAGAGGTACACCAGCACCA
AAGAGGTGCTGGACGCCACCCTGATCCACCAGAGCATCACCGGCCTGTACGAGACACGGATCGACCTGTC
TCAGCTGGGAGGCGACAAGCGACCTGCCGCCACAAAGAAGGCTGGACAGGCTAAGAAGAAGAAAGATTAC
AAAGACGATGACGATAAGGGATCCGGCGCAACAAACTTCTCTCTGCTGAAACAAGCCGGAGATGTCGAAG
AGAATCCTGGACCGACCGAGTACAAGCCCACGGTGCGCCTCGCCACCCGCGACGACGTCCCCAGGGCCGT
ACGCACCCTCGCCGCCGCGTTCGCCGACTACCCCGCCACGCGCCACACCGTCGATCCGGACCGCCACATC
GAGCGGGTCACCGAGCTGCAAGAACTCTTCCTCACGCGCGTCGGGCTCGACATCGGCAAGGTGTGGGTCG
CGGACGACGGCGCCGCGGTGGCGGTCTGGACCACGCCGGAGAGCGTCGAAGCGGGGGCGGTGTTCGCCGA
GATCGGCCCGCGCATGGCCGAGTTGAGCGGTTCCCGGCTGGCCGCGCAGCAACAGATGGAAGGCCTCCTG
GCGCCGCACCGGCCCAAGGAGCCCGCGTGGTTCCTGGCCACCGTCGGAGTCTCGCCCGACCACCAGGGCA
AGGGTCTGGGCAGCGCCGTCGTGCTCCCCGGAGTGGAGGCGGCCGAGCGCGCCGGGGTGCCCGCCTTCCT
GGAGACCTCCGCGCCCCGCAACCTCCCCTTCTACGAGCGGCTCGGCTTCACCGTCACCGCCGACGTCGAG
GTGCCCGAAGGACCGCGCACCTGGTGCATGACCCGCAAGCCCGGTGCCTGAACGCGTTAAGTCGACAATC
AACCTCTGGATTACAAAATTTGTGAAAGATTGACTGGTATTCTTAACTATGTTGCTCCTTTTACGCTATG
TGGATACGCTGCTTTAATGCCTTTGTATCATGCTATTGCTTCCCGTATGGCTTTCATTTTCTCCTCCTTG
TATAAATCCTGGTTGCTGTCTCTTTATGAGGAGTTGTGGCCCGTTGTCAGGCAACGTGGCGTGGTGTGCA
CTGTGTTTGCTGACGCAACCCCCACTGGTTGGGGCATTGCCACCACCTGTCAGCTCCTTTCCGGGACTTT
CGCTTTCCCCCTCCCTATTGCCACGGCGGAACTCATCGCCGCCTGCCTTGCCCGCTGCTGGACAGGGGCT
CGGCTGTTGGGCACTGACAATTCCGTGGTGTTGTCGGGGAAATCATCGTCCTTTCCTTGGCTGCTCGCCT
GTGTTGCCACCTGGATTCTGCGCGGGACGTCCTTCTGCTACGTCCCTTCGGCCCTCAATCCAGCGGACCT
TCCTTCCCGCGGCCTGCTGCCGGCTCTGCGGCCTCTTCCGCGTCTTCGCCTTCGCCCTCAGACGAGTCGG
ATCTCCCTTTGGGCCGCCTCCCCGCGTCGACTTTAAGACCAATGACTTACAAGGCAGCTGTAGATCTTAG
CCACTTTTTAAAAGAAAAGGGGGGACTGGAAGGGCTAATTCACTCCCAACGAAGACAAGATCTGCTTTTT
GCTTGTACTGGGTCTCTCTGGTTAGACCAGATCTGAGCCTGGGAGCTCTCTGGCTAACTAGGGAACCCAC
TGCTTAAGCCTCAATAAAGCTTGCCTTGAGTGCTTCAAGTAGTGTGTGCCCGTCTGTTGTGTGACTCTGG
TAACTAGAGATCCCTCAGACCCTTTTAGTCAGTGTGGAAAATCTCTAGCAGGGCCCGTTTAAACCCGCTG
ATCAGCCTCGACTGTGCCTTCTAGTTGCCAGCCATCTGTTGTTTGCCCCTCCCCCGTGCCTTCCTTGACC
CTGGAAGGTGCCACTCCCACTGTCCTTTCCTAATAAAATGAGGAAATTGCATCGCATTGTCTGAGTAGGT
GTCATTCTATTCTGGGGGGTGGGGTGGGGCAGGACAGCAAGGGGGAGGATTGGGAAGACAATAGCAGGCA
TGCTGGGGATGCGGTGGGCTCTATGGCTTCTGAGGCGGAAAGAACCAGCTGGGGCTCTAGGGGGTATCCC
C
[124 nt withheld, positions 8682-8805]
C
[91 nt withheld, positions 8807-8897]
A
[49 nt withheld, positions 8899-8947]
CCTTTGACGTTGGAGTCCACGTTCTTT
[37 nt withheld, positions 8975-9011]
ACCCTATCTCGGTCTATTCTTTTGATTTATAAGGGATTTTGCCGATTTCGGCCTATTGGTTAAAAAATGA
GCTGATTTAACAAAAATTTAACGCGAATTAATTCTGTGGAATGTGTGTCAGTTAGGGTGTGGAAAGTCCC
CAGGCTCCCCAGCAGGCAGAAGTATGCAAAGCATGCATCTCAATTAGTCAGCAACCAGGTGTGGAAAGTC
CCCAGGCTCCCCAGCAGGCAGAAGTATGCAAAGCATGCATCTCAATTAGTCAGCAACCATAGTCCCGCCC
CTAACTCCGCCCATCCCGCCCCTAACTCCGCCCAGTTCCGCCCATTCTCCGCCCCATGGCTGACTAATTT
TTTTTATTTATGCAGAGGCCGAGGCCGCCTCTGCCTCTGAGCTATTCCAGAAGTAGTGAGGAGGCTTTTT
TGGAGGCCTAGGCTTTTGCAAAAAGCTCCCGGGAGCTTGTATATCCATTTTCGGATCTGATCAGCACGTG
TTGACAATTAATCATCGGCATAGTATATCGGCATAGTATAATACGACAAGGTGAGGAACTAAACCATGGC
CAAGTTGACCAGTGCCGTTCCGGTGCTCACCGCGCGCGACGTCGCCGGAGCGGTCGAGTTCTGGACCGAC
CGGCTCGGGTTCTCCCGGGACTTCGTGGAGGACGACTTCGCCGGTGTGGTCCGGGACGACGTGACCCTGT
TCATCAGCGCGGTCCAGGACCAGGTGGTGCCGGACAACACCCTGGCCTGGGTGTGGGTGCGCGGCCTGGA
CGAGCTGTACGCCGAGTGGTCGGAGGTCGTGTCCACGAACTTCCGGGACGCCTCCGGGCCGGCCATGACC
GAGATCGGCGAGCAGCCGTGGGGGCGGGAGTTCGCCCTGCGCGACCCGGCCGGCAACTGCGTGCACTTCG
TGGCCGAGGAGCAGGACTGACACGTGCTACGAGATTTCGATTCCACCGCCGCCTTCTATGAAAGGTTGGG
CTTCGGAATCGTTTTCCGGGACGCCGGCTGGATGATCCTCCAGCGCGGGGATCTCATGCTGGAGTTCTTC
GCCCACCCCAACTTGTTTATTGCAGCTTATAATGGTTACAAATAAAGCAATAGCATCACAAATTTCACAA
ATAAAGCATTTTTTTCACTGCATTCTAGTTGTGGTTTGTCCAAACTCATCAATGTATCTTATCATGTCTG
TATACCGTCGACCTCTAGCTAGAGCTTGGCGTAATCATGGTCATAGCTGTTTCCTGTGTGAAATTGTTAT
CCGCTCACAATTCCACACAACATACGAGCCGGAAGCATAAAGTGTAAAGCCTGGGGTGCCTAATGAGTGA
GCTAACTCACATTAATTGCGTTGCGCTCACTGCCCGCTTTCCAGTCGGGAAACCTGTCGTGCCAGCTGCA
TTAATGAATCGGCCAACGCGCGGGGAGAGGCGGTTTGCGTATTGGGCGCTCTTCCGCTTCCTCGCTCACT
GACTCGCTGCGCTCGGTCGTTCGGCTGCGGCGAGCGGTATCAGCTCACTCAAAGGCGGTAATACGGTTAT
CCACAGAATCAGGGGATAACGCAGGAAAGAACATGTGAGCAAAAGGCCAGCAAAAGGCCAGGAACCGTAA
AAAGGCCGCGTTGCTGGCGTTTTTCCATAGGCTCCGCCCCCCTGACGAGCATCACAAAAATCGACGCTCA
AGTCAGAGGTGGCGAAACCCGACAGGACTATAAAGATACCAGGCGTTTCCCCCTGGAAGCTCCCTCGTGC
GCTCTCCTGTTCCGACCCTGCCGCTTACCGGATACCTGTCCGCCTTTCTCCCTTCGGGAAGCGTGGCGCT
TTCTCATAGCTCACGCTGTAGGTATCTCAGTTCGGTGTAGGTCGTTCGCTCCAAGCTGGGCTGTGTGCAC
GAACCCCCCGTTCAGCCCGACCGCTGCGCCTTATCCGGTAACTATCGTCTTGAGTCCAACCCGGTAAGAC
ACGACTTATCGCCACTGGCAGCAGCCACTGGTAACAGGATTAGCAGAGCGAGGTATGTAGGCGGTGCTAC
AGAGTTCTTGAAGTGGTGGCCTAACTACGGCTACACTAGAAGAACAGTATTTGGTATCTGCGCTCTGCTG
AAGCCAGTTACCTTCGGAAAAAGAGTTGGTAGCTCTTGATCCGGCAAACAAACCACCGCTGGTAGCGGTG
GTTTTTTTGTTTGCAAGCAGCAGATTACGCGCAGAAAAAAAGGATCTCAAGAAGATCCTTTGATCTTTTC
TACGGGGTCTGACGCTCAGTGGAACGAAAACTCACGTTAAGGGATTTTGGTCATGAGATTATCAAAAAGG
ATCTTCACCTAGATCCTTTTAAATTAAAAATGAAGTTTTAAATCAATCTAAAGTATATATGAGTAAACTT
GGTCTGACAGTTACCAATGCTTAATCAGTGAGGCACCTATCTCAGCGATCTGTCTATTTCGTTCATCCAT
AGTTGCCTGACTCCCCGTCGTGTAGATAACTACGATACGGGAGGGCTTACCATCTGGCCCCAGTGCTGCA
ATGATACCGCGAGACCCACGCTCACCGGCTCCAGATTTATCAGCAATAAACCAGCCAGCCGGAAGGGCCG
AGCGCAGAAGTGGTCCTGCAACTTTATCCGCCTCCATCCAGTCTATTAATTGTTGCCGGGAAGCTAGAGT
AAGTAGTTCGCCAGTTAATAGTTTGCGCAACGTTGTTGCCATTGCTACAGGCATCGTGGTGTCACGCTCG
TCGTTTGGTATGGCTTCATTCAGCTCCGGTTCCCAACGATCAAGGCGAGTTACATGATCCCCCATGTTGT
GCAAAAAAGCGGTTAGCTCCTTCGGTCCTCCGATCGTTGTCAGAAGTAAGTTGGCCGCAGTGTTATCACT
CATGGTTATGGCAGCACTGCATAATTCTCTTACTGTCATGCCATCCGTAAGATGCTTTTCTGTGACTGGT
GAGTACTCAACCAAGTCATTCTGAGAATAGTGTATGCGGCGACCGAGTTGCTCTTGCCCGGCGTCAATAC
GGGATAATACCGCGCCACATAGCAGAACTTTAAAAGTGCTCATCATTGGAAAACGTTCTTCGGGGCGAAA
ACTCTCAAGGATCTTACCGCTGTTGAGATCCAGTTCGATGTAACCCACTCGTGCACCCAACTGATCTTCA
GCATCTTTTACTTTCACCAGCGTTTCTGGGTGAGCAAAAACAGGAAGGCAAAATGCCGCAAAAAAGGGAA
TAAGGGCGACACGGAAATGTTGAATACTCATACTCTTCCTTTTTCAATATTATTGAAGCATTTATCAGGG
TTATTGTCTCATGAGCGGATACATATTTGAATGTATTTAGAAAAATAAACAAATAGGGGTTCCGCGCACA
TTTCCCCGAAAAGTGCCACCTGACGTCGACGGATCGGGAGATCTCCCGATCCCCTATGGTGCACTCTCAG
TACAATCTGCTCTGATGCCGCATAGTTAAGCCAGTATCTGCTCCCTGCTTGTGTGTTGGAGGTCGCTGAG
TAGTGCGCGAGCAAAATTTAAGCTACAACAAGGCAAGGCTTGACCGACAATTGCATGAAGAATCTGCTTA
GGGTTAGGCGTTTTGCGCTGCTTCGCGATGTACGGGCCAGATATACGCGTTGACATTGATTATTGACTAG
TTATTAATAGTAATCAATTACGGGGTCATTAGTTCATAGCCCATATATGGAGTTCCGCGTTACATAACTT
ACGGTAAATGGCCCGCCTGGCTGACCGCCCAACGACCCCCGCCCATTGACGTCAATAATGACGTATGTTC
CCATAGTAACGCCAATAGGGACTTTCCATTGACGTCAATGGGTGGAGTATTTACGGTAAACTGCCCACTT
GGCAGTACATCAAGTGTATCATATGCCAAGTACGCCCCCTATTGACGTCAATGACGGTAAATGGCCCGCC
TGGCATTATGCCCAGTACATGACCTTATGGGACTTTCCTACTTGGCAGTACATCTACGTATTAGTCATCG
CTATTACCATGG
